>Addgene plasmid #101046 | HA-Rab11-DN (S25N) | addgene full sequence | sequence record 193658 | Addgene NGS Result
GCCAATTCAATATGGCGTATATGGACTCATGCCAATTCAATATGGTGGATCTGGACCTGTGCCAATTCAA
TATGGCGTATATGGACTCGTGCCAATTCAATATGGTGGATCTGGACCCCAGCCAATTCAATATGGCGGAC
TTGGCACCATGCCAATTCAATATGGCGGACCTGGCACTGTGCCAACTGGGGAGGGGTCTACTTGGCACGG
TGCCAAGTTTGAGGAGGGGTCTTGGCCCTGTGCCAAGTCCGCCATATTGAATTGGCATGGTGCCAATAAT
GGCGGCCATATTGGCTATATGCCAGGATCAATATATAGGCAATATCCAATATGGCCCTATGCCAATATGG
CTATTGGCCAGGTTCAATACTATGTATTGGCCCTATGCCATATAGTATTCCATATATGGGTTTTCCTATT
GACGTAGATAGCCCCTCCCAATGGGCGGTCCCATATACCATATATGGGGCTTCCTAATACCGCCCATAGC
CACTCCCCCATTGACGTCAATGGTCTCTATATATGGTCTTTCCTATTGACGTCATATGGGCGGTCCTATT
GACGTATATGGCGCCTCCCCCATTGACGTCAATTACGGTAAATGGCCCGCCTGGCTCAATGCCCATTGAC
GTCAATAGGACCACCCACCATTGACGTCAATGGGATGGCTCATTGCCCATTCATATCCGTTCTCACGCCC
CCTATTGACGTCAATGACGGTAAATGGCCCACTTGGCAGTACATCAATATCTATTAATAGTAACTTGGCA
AGTACATTACTATTGGAAGTACGCCAGGGTACATTGGCAGTACTCCCATTGACGTCAATGGCGGTAAATG
GCCCGCGATGGCTGCCAAGTACATCCCCATTGACGTCAATGGGGAGGGGCAATGACGCAAATGGGCGTTC
CATTGACGTAAATGGGCGGTAGGCGTGCCTAATGGGAGGTCTATATAAGCAATGCTCGTTTAGGGAACCG
CCATTCTGCCTGGGGACGTCGGAGCAAGCTTGATTTAGGTGACACTATAGAATACAAGCTACTTGTTCTT
TTTGCAGGATACCATGCGATACCCATATGATGTGCCAGATTACGCTGGATCCGGTACCCGCGACGACGAG
TACGACTACCTCTTTAAAGTTGTCCTTATTGGAGATTCTGGTGTTGGAAAGAATAATCTCCTGTCTCGAT
TTACTCGAAATGAGTTTAATCTGGAAAGCAAGAGCACCATTGGAGTAGAGTTTGCAACAAGAAGCATCCA
GGTTGATGGAAAAACAATAAAGGCACAGATATGGGACACAGCAGGGCAAGAGCGATATCGAGCTATAACA
TCAGCATATTATCGTGGAGCTGTAGGTGCCTTATTGGTTTATGACATTGCTAAACATCTCACATATGAAA
ATGTAGAGCGATGGCTGAAAGAACTGAGAGATCATGCTGATAGTAACATTGTTATCATGCTTGTGGGCAA
TAAGAGTGATCTACGTCATCTCAGGGCAGTTCCTACAGATGAAGCAAGAGCTTTTGCAGAAAAGAATGGT
TTGTCATTCATTGAAACTTCGGCCCTAGACTCTACAAATGTAGAAGCTGCTTTTCAGACAATTTTAACAG
AGATTTACCGCATTGTTTCTCAGAAGCAAATGTCAGACAGACGCGAAAATGACATGTCTCCAAGCAACAA
TGTGGTTCCTATTCATGTTCCACCAACCACTGAAAACAAGCCAAAGGTGCAGTGCTGTCAGAACATCTAA
CTCGAGCCTCTAGATTCTGCAGCCCTATAGTGAGTCGTATTACGTAGATCCAGACATGATAAGATACATT
GATGAGTTTGGACAAACCACAACTAGAATGCAGTGAAAAAAATGCTTTATTTGTGAAATTTGTGATGCTA
TTGCTTTATTTGTAACCATTATAAGCTGCAATAAACAAGTTAACAACAACAATTGCATTCATTTTATGTT
TCAGGTTCAGGGGGAGGTGTGGGAGGTTTTTTAATTCGCGGCCGCGGCGCCAATGCATTGGGCCCGGTAC
CCAGCTTTTGTTCCCTTTAGTGAGGGTTAATTGCGCGCTTGGCGTAATCATGGTCATAGCTGTTTCCTGT
GTGAAATTGTTATCCGCTCACAATTCCACACAACATACGAGCCGGGAGCATAAAGTGTAAAGCCTGGGGT
GCCTAATGAGTGAGCTAACTCACATTAATTGCGTTGCGCTCACTGCCCGCTTTCCAGTCGGGAAACCTGT
CGTGCCAGCTGCATTAATGAATCGGCCAACGCGCGGGGAGAGGCGGTTTGCGTATTGGGCGCTCTTCCGC
TTCCTCGCTCACTGACTCGCTGCGCTCGGTCGTTCGGCTGCGGCGAGCGGTATCAGCTCACTCAAAGGCG
GTAATACGGTTATCCACAGAATCAGGGGATAACGCAGGAAAGAACATGTGAGCAAAAGGCCAGCAAAAGG
CCAGGAACCGTAAAAAGGCCGCGTTGCTGGCGTTTTTCCATAGGCTCCGCCCCCCTGACGAGCATCACAA
AAATCGACGCTCAAGTCAGAGGTGGCGAAACCCGACAGGACTATAAAGATACCAGGCGTTTCCCCCTGGA
AGCTCCCTCGTGCGCTCTCCTGTTCCGACCCTGCCGCTTACCGGATACCTGTCCGCCTTTCTCCCTTCGG
GAAGCGTGGCGCTTTCTCATAGCTCACGCTGTAGGTATCTCAGTTCGGTGTAGGTCGTTCGCTCCAAGCT
GGGCTGTGTGCACGAACCCCCCGTTCAGCCCGACCGCTGCGCCTTATCCGGTAACTATCGTCTTGAGTCC
AACCCGGTAAGACACGACTTATCGCCACTGGCAGCAGCCACTGGTAACAGGATTAGCAGAGCGAGGTATG
TAGGCGGTGCTACAGAGTTCTTGAAGTGGTGGCCTAACTACGGCTACACTAGAAGAACAGTATTTGGTAT
CTGCGCTCTGCTGAAGCCAGTTACCTTCGGAAAAAGAGTTGGTAGCTCTTGATCCGGCAAACAAACCACC
GCTGGTAGCGGTGGTTTTTTTGTTTGCAAGCAGCAGATTACGCGCAGAAAAAAAGGATCTCAAGAAGATC
CTTTGATCTTTTCTACGGGGTCTGACGCTCAGTGGAACGAAAACTCACGTTAAGGGATTTTGGTCATGAG
ATTATCAAAAAGGATCTTCACCTAGATCCTTTTAAATTAAAAATGAAGTTTTAAATCAATCTAAAGTATA
TATGAGTAAACTTGGTCTGACAGTTACCAATGCTTAATCAGTGAGGCACCTATCTCAGCGATCTGTCTAT
TTCGTTCATCCATAGTTGCCTGACTCCCCGTCGTGTAGATAACTACGATACGGGAGGGCTTACCATCTGG
CCCCAGTGCTGCAATGATACCGCGAGACCCACGCTCACCGGCTCCAGATTTATCAGCAATAAACCAGCCA
GCCGGAAGGGCCGAGCGCAGAAGTGGTCCTGCAACTTTATCCGCCTCCATCCAGTCTATTAATTGTTGCC
GGGAAGCTAGAGTAAGTAGTTCGCCAGTTAATAGTTTGCGCAACGTTGTTGCCATTGCTACAGGCATCGT
GGTGTCACGCTCGTCGTTTGGTATGGCTTCATTCAGCTCCGGTTCCCAACGATCAAGGCGAGTTACATGA
TCCCCCATGTTGTGCAAAAAAGCGGTTAGCTCCTTCGGTCCTCCGATCGTTGTCAGAAGTAAGTTGGCCG
CAGTGTTATCACTCATGGTTATGGCAGCACTGCATAATTCTCTTACTGTCATGCCATCCGTAAGATGCTT
TTCTGTGACTGGTGAGTACTCAACCAAGTCATTCTGAGAATAGTGTATGCGGCGACCGAGTTGCTCTTGC
CCGGCGTCAATACGGGATAATACCGCGCCACATAGCAGAACTTTAAAAGTGCTCATCATTGGAAAACGTT
CTTCGGGGCGAAAACTCTCAAGGATCTTACCGCTGTTGAGATCCAGTTCGATGTAACCCACTCGTGCACC
CAACTGATCTTCAGCATCTTTTACTTTCACCAGCGTTTCTGGGTGAGCAAAAACAGGAAGGCAAAATGCC
GCAAAAAAGGGAATAAGGGCGACACGGAAATGTTGAATACTCATACTCTTCCTTTTTCAATATTATTGAA
GCATTTATCAGGGTTATTGTCTCATGAGCGGATACATATTTGAATGTATTTAGAAAAATAAACAAATAGG
GGTTCCGCGCACATTTCCCCGAAAAGTGCCACCTAAATTGTAAGCGTTAATATTTTGTTAAAATTCGCGT
TAAATTTTTGTTAAATCAGCTCATTTTTTAACCAATAGGCCGAAATCGGCAAAATCCCTTATAAATCAAA
AGAATAGACCGAGATAGGGT
[37 nt withheld, positions 4361-4397]
AAAGAACGTGGACTCCAACGTCAAAGG
[49 nt withheld, positions 4425-4473]
T
[91 nt withheld, positions 4475-4565]
G
[124 nt withheld, positions 4567-4690]
CCCATTCGCCATTCAGGCTGCGCAACTGTTGGGAAGGGCGATCGGTGCGGGCCTCTTCGCTATTACGCCA
GTCGACC
Features (pLannotate 1.2.2; 15 found; start..end, strand, type, name):
      1..978     +  promoter       CMV IE94 promoter: enhancer/promoter region of simian cytomegalovirus major immediate early transcription unit IE94
   1013..1031    +  promoter       SP6 promoter: promoter for bacteriophage SP6 RNA polymerase
   1103..1747    +  CDS            RAB11A: RB11A_HUMAN - Also known as RAB11. Experimental evidence at protein level: Swiss-Prot protein existence level 1. The small GTPases Rab are key regulators of intracellular membrane trafficking, from the formation of transport vesicles to their fusion with membranes. Rabs cycle between an inactive GDP-bound form and an active GTP-bound form that is able to recruit to membranes different set of downstream effectors directly responsible for vesicle formation, movement, tethering and fusion. The small Rab GTPase RAB11A regulates endocytic recycling. Acts as a major regulator of membrane delivery du
   1774..1792    -  promoter       T7 promoter: promoter for bacteriophage T7 RNA polymerase
   1797..1931    -  polyA_signal   SV40 poly(A) signal: SV40 polyadenylation signal
   2044..2062    -  promoter       T3 promoter: promoter for bacteriophage T3 RNA polymerase
   2107..2123    -  protein_bind   lac operator: The lac repressor binds to the lac operator to inhibit transcription in E. coli. This inhibition can be relieved by adding lactose or isopropyl-β-D-thiogalactopyranoside (IPTG). lac repressor encoded by lacI
   2131..2161    -  promoter       lac promoter: promoter for the E. coli lac operon
   2176..2197    -  protein_bind   CAP binding site: CAP binding activates transcription in the presence of cAMP. E. coli catabolite activator protein
   2210..2302    -  CDS            lacI (fragment): lac repressor; lacI; The lac repressor binds to the lac operator to inhibit transcription in E. coli. This inhibition can be relieved by adding lactose or isopropyl-β-D-thiogalactopyranoside (IPTG).
   2485..3073    -  rep_origin     ori: high-copy-number ColE1/pMB1/pBR322/pUC origin of replication
   3244..4104    -  CDS            AmpR: β-lactamase; bla; confers resistance to ampicillin, carbenicillin, and related antibiotics
   4105..4209    -  promoter       AmpR promoter: bla
   4262..4690    -  rep_origin     f1 ori (sequence partly withheld): f1 bacteriophage origin of replication; arrow indicates direction of (+) strand synthesis
   4695..4761    -  CDS            lacZα (fragment): LacZα fragment of β-galactosidase; lacZ fragment
