[The description below was written by a language model from this plasmid's Addgene catalogue record and pLannotate feature annotations shown in this document.]
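Description:
HA-Rab11-DN (S25N) is a mammalian expression plasmid built on the pCS2+HA backbone, about 4.75 kb in total, carrying a roughly 650 bp human RAB11A coding sequence inserted between BamHI and XhoI sites that both remain intact. It is propagated in E. coli as a high-copy plasmid through a ColE1/pUC-type origin and selected with ampicillin via the β-lactamase gene. An f1 origin is also present, along with residual lac promoter/operator, lacI and lacZα fragments left over from the cloning vector lineage.

Expression is driven by the CMV promoter listed in the catalogue, which the feature table identifies more specifically as the simian cytomegalovirus IE94 enhancer/promoter, and transcripts are terminated by an SV40 polyadenylation signal downstream of the insert. The backbone supplies an N-terminal HA epitope tag; it is not annotated as a separate feature, but presumably lies in the gap between the SP6 promoter and the start of the RAB11A reading frame. It allows the protein to be detected or immunoprecipitated with anti-HA antibodies. An SP6 promoter upstream of the insert can support in vitro transcription of sense RNA, while T7 and T3 promoters sit downstream in the opposite orientation; the SP6 and T7 sites also serve for sequencing.

The S25N substitution is described in the record as a dominant-negative form. In Rab GTPases, this type of mutation generally favours the inactive, GDP-bound state, interfering with the endogenous protein. Because RAB11A regulates endocytic recycling and membrane delivery, the construct is suited to blocking Rab11-dependent trafficking in transfected cells. The associated publication concerns ciliary vesicle formation and basal body docking during airway cell differentiation.
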