Addgene plasmid #101046: HA-Rab11-DN (S25N)
Purpose: Expresses HA-tagged human Rab11-DN (S25N) in mammalian cells
Depositing lab: Ken-Ichi Takemaru. Depositing organization: Stony Brook University. Publication: Chibby promotes ciliary vesicle formation and basal body docking during airway cell differentiation. Burke MC, Li FQ, Cyge B, Arashiro T, Brechbuhl HM, Chen X, Siller SS, Weiss MA, O'Connell CB, Love D, Westlake CJ, Reynolds SD, Kuriyama R, Takemaru K. J Cell Biol. 2014 Oct 13;207(1):123-37. doi: 10.1083/jcb.201406140. PubMed 25313408.
Backbone
  Vector backbone: pCS2+HA
  Backbone size w/o insert (bp): 4100
  Total vector size (bp): 4750
  Vector type: Mammalian Expression
Growth in bacteria
  Bacterial resistance: Ampicillin, 100 μg/mL
  Growth temperature: 37°C
  Growth strain: DH5alpha
  Copy number: High Copy
Gene/Insert
  Gene/Insert name: RAB11
  Species: H. sapiens (human)
  Insert size (bp): 650
  Mutation: S25N
  Entrez Gene: RAB11A (a.k.a. YL8)
  Promoter: CMV
  Tag / fusion protein: HA (N terminal on backbone)
  Cloning method: Restriction Enzyme; 5′ cloning site BamHI (not destroyed); 3′ cloning site XhoI (not destroyed)
  Sequencing primers: 5′ CCCAAGCTTGATTTAG (SP6); 3′ TTATGCTGAGTGATATC (T7)
Terms and licenses: Academic/Nonprofit Terms; Industry Terms: Not Available to Industry
How to cite: HA-Rab11-DN (S25N) was a gift from Ken-Ichi Takemaru (Addgene plasmid # 101046 ; http://n2t.net/addgene:101046 ; RRID:Addgene_101046)
