>Addgene plasmid #101046 | HA-Rab11-DN (S25N) | depositor partial sequence | sequence record 190392 | human Rab11-DN (S25N) insert sequence
ATGGGTACCCGCGACGACGAGTACGACTACCTCTTTAAAGTTGTCCTTATTGGAGATTCTGGTGTTGGAA
AGAATAATCTCCTGTCTCGATTTACTCGAAATGAGTTTAATCTGGAAAGCAAGAGCACCATTGGAGTAGA
GTTTGCAACAAGAAGCATCCAGGTTGATGGAAAAACAATAAAGGCACAGATATGGGACACAGCAGGGCAA
GAGCGATATCGAGCTATAACATCAGCATATTATCGTGGAGCTGTAGGTGCCTTATTGGTTTATGACATTG
CTAAACATCTCACATATGAAAATGTAGAGCGATGGCTGAAAGAACTGAGAGATCATGCTGATAGTAACAT
TGTTATCATGCTTGTGGGCAATAAGAGTGATCTACGTCATCTCAGGGCAGTTCCTACAGATGAAGCAAGA
GCTTTTGCAGAAAAGAATGGTTTGTCATTCATTGAAACTTCGGCCCTAGACTCTACAAATGTAGAAGCTG
CTTTTCAGACAATTTTAACAGAGATTTACCGCATTGTTTCTCAGAAGCAAATGTCAGACAGACGCGAAAA
TGACATGTCTCCAAGCAACAATGTGGTTCCTATTCATGTTCCACCAACCACTGAAAACAAGCCAAAGGTG
CAGTGCTGTCAGAACATCTAA
